>Addgene plasmid #182301 | pCDH-EF1-pHCountdown | addgene full sequence | sequence record 360538 | Addgene NGS Result
ACGCGTGTAGTCTTATGCAATACTCTTGTAGTCTTGCAACATGGTAACGATGAGTTAGCAACATGCCTTA
CAAGGAGAGAAAAAGCACCGTGCATGCCGATTGGTGGAAGTAAGGTGGTACGATCGTGCCTTATTAGGAA
GGCAACAGACGGGTCTGACATGGATTGGACGAACCACTGAATTGCCGCATTGCAGAGATATTGTATTTAA
GTGCCTAGCTCGATACATAAACGGGTCTCTCTGGTTAGACCAGATCTGAGCCTGGGAGCTCTCTGGCTAA
CTAGGGAACCCACTGCTTAAGCCTCAATAAAGCTTGCCTTGAGTGCTTCAAGTAGTGTGTGCCCGTCTGT
TGTGTGACTCTGGTAACTAGAGATCCCTCAGACCCTTTTAGTCAGTGTGGAAAATCTCTAGCAGTGGCGC
CCGAACAGGGACTTGAAAGCGAAAGGGAAACCAGAGGAGCTCTCTCGACGCAGGACTCGGCTTGCTGAAG
CGCGCACGGCAAGAGGCGAGGGGCGGCGACTGGTGAGTACGCCAAAAATTTTGACTAGCGGAGGCTAGAA
GGAGAGAGATGGGTGCGAGAGCGTCAGTATTAAGCGGGGGAGAATTAGATCGCGATGGGAAAAAATTCGG
TTAAGGCCAGGGGGAAAGAAAAAATATAAATTAAAACATATAGTATGGGCAAGCAGGGAGCTAGAACGAT
TCGCAGTTAATCCTGGCCTGTTAGAAACATCAGAAGGCTGTAGACAAATACTGGGACAGCTACAACCATC
CCTTCAGACAGGATCAGAAGAACTTAGATCATTATATAATACAGTAGCAACCCTCTATTGTGTGCATCAA
AGGATAGAGATAAAAGACACCAAGGAAGCTTTAGACAAGATAGAGGAAGAGCAAAACAAAAGTAAGACCA
CCGCACAGCAAGCGGCCACTGATCTTCAGACCTGGAGGAGGAGATATGAGGGACAATTGGAGAAGTGAAT
TATATAAATATAAAGTAGTAAAAATTGAACCATTAGGAGTAGCACCCACCAAGGCAAAGAGAAGAGTGGT
GCAGAGAGAAAAAAGAGCAGTGGGAATAGGAGCTTTGTTCCTTGGGTTCTTGGGAGCAGCAGGAAGCACT
ATGGGCGCAGCGTCAATGACGCTGACGGTACAGGCCAGACAATTATTGTCTGGTATAGTGCAGCAGCAGA
ACAATTTGCTGAGGGCTATTGAGGCGCAACAGCATCTGTTGCAACTCACAGTCTGGGGCATCAAGCAGCT
CCAGGCAAGAATCCTGGCTGTGGAAAGATACCTAAAGGATCAACAGCTCCTGGGGATTTGGGGTTGCTCT
GGAAAACTCATTTGCACCACTGCTGTGCCTTGGAATGCTAGTTGGAGTAATAAATCTCTGGAACAGATTT
GGAATCACACGACCTGGATGGAGTGGGACAGAGAAATTAACAATTACACAAGCTTAATACACTCCTTAAT
TGAAGAATCGCAAAACCAGCAAGAAAAGAATGAACAAGAATTATTGGAATTAGATAAATGGGCAAGTTTG
TGGAATTGGTTTAACATAACAAATTGGCTGTGGTATATAAAATTATTCATAATGATAGTAGGAGGCTTGG
TAGGTTTAAGAATAGTTTTTGCTGTACTTTCTATAGTGAATAGAGTTAGGCAGGGATATTCACCATTATC
GTTTCAGACCCACCTCCCAACCCCGAGGGGACCCGACAGGCCCGAAGGAATAGAAGAAGAAGGTGGAGAG
AGAGACAGAGACAGATCCATTCGATTAGTGAACGGATCTCGACGGTATCGGTTAACTTTTAAAAGAAAAG
GGGGGATTGGGGGGTACAGTGCAGGGGAAAGAATAGTAGACATAATAGCAACAGACATACAAACTAAAGA
ATTACAAAAACAAATTACAAAATTCAAAATTTTATCTCGAGCCATAGAGCCCACCGCATCCCCAGCATGC
CTGCTATTGTCTTCCCAATCCTCCCCCTTGCTGTCCTGCCCCACCCCACCCCCCAGAATAGAATGACACC
TACTCAGACAATGCGATGCAATTTCCTCATTTTATTAGGAAAGGACAGTGGGAGTGGCACCTTCCAGGGT
CAAGGAAGGCACGGGGGAGGGGCAAACAACAGATGGCTGGCAACTAGAAGGCACAGTCGCTCGAGTCAGG
CACCGGGCTTGCGGGTCATGCACCAGGTGCGCGGTCCTTCGGGCACCTCGACGTCGGCGGTGACGGTGAA
GCCGAGCCGCTCGTAGAAGGGGAGGTTGCGGGGCGCGGAGGTCTCCAGGAAGGCGGGCACCCCGGCGCGC
TCGGCCGCCTCCACTCCGGGGAGCACGACGGCGCTGCCCAGACCCTTGCCCTGGTGGTCGGGCGAGACGC
CGACGGTGGCCAGGAACCACGCGGGCTCCTTGGGCCGGTGCGGCGCCAGGAGGCCTTCCATCTGTTGCTG
CGCGGCCAGCCGGGAACCGCTCAACTCGGCCATGCGCGGGCCGATCTCGGCGAACACCGCCCCCGCTTCG
ACGCTCTCCGGCGTGGTCCAGACCGCCACCGCGGCGCCGTCGTCCGCGACCCACACCTTGCCGATGTCGA
GCCCGACGCGCGTGAGGAAGAGTTCTTGCAGCTCGGTGACCCGCTCGATGTGGCGGTCCGGATCGACGGT
GTGGCGCGTGGCGGGGTAGTCGGCGAACGCGGCGGCGAGGGTGCGTACGGCCCTGGGGACGTCGTCGCGG
GTGGCGAGGCGCACCGTGGGCTTGTACTCGGTCATCCATGGTAAGCTTGGGCTGCAGGTCGAAAGGCCCG
GAGATGAGGAAGAGGAGAACAGCGCGGCAGACGTGCGCTTTTGAAGCGTGCAGAATGCCGGGCCTCCGGA
GGACCTTCGGGCGCCCGCCCCGCCCCTGAGCCCGCCCCTGAGCCCGCCCCCGGACCCACCCCTTCCCAGC
CTCTGAGCCCAGAAAGCGAAGGAGCAAAGCTGCTATTGGCCGCTGCCCCAAAGGCCTACCCGCTTCCATT
GCTCAGCGGTGCTGTCCATCTGCACGAGACTAGTGAGACGTGCTACTTCCATTTGTCACGTCCTGCACGA
CGCGAGCTGCGGGGCGGGGGGGAACTTCCTGACTAGGGGAGGAGTAGAAGGTGGCGCGAAGGGGCCACCA
AAGAACGGAGCCGGTTGGCGCCTACCGGTGGATGTGGAATGTGTGCGAGGCCAGAGGCCACTTGTGTAGC
GCCAAGTGCCCAGCGGGGCTGCTAAAGCGCATGCTCCAGACTGCCTTGGGAAAAGCGCCTCCCCTACCCG
GTAGAAGCTAGCGGCTCCGGTGCCCGTCAGTGGGCAGAGCGCACATCGCCCACAGTCCCCGAGAAGTTGT
GGGGAGGGGTCGGCAATTGAACCGGTGCCTAGAGAAGGTGGCGCGGGGTAAACTGGGAAAGTGATGTCGT
GTACTGGCTCCGCCTTTTTCCCGAGGGTGGGGGAGAACCGTATATAAGTGCAGTAGTCGCCGTGAACGTT
CTTTTTCGCAACGGGTTTGCCGCCAGAACACAGGTAAGTGCCGTGTGTGGTTCCCGCGGGCCTGGCCTCT
TTACGGGTTATGGCCCTTGCGTGCCTTGAATTACTTCCACCTGGCTGCAGTACGTGATTCTTGATCCCGA
GCTTCGGGTTGGAAGTGGGTGGGAGAGTTCGAGGCCTTGCGCTTAAGGAGCCCCTTCGCCTCGTGCTTGA
GTTGAGGCCTGGCCTGGGCGCTGGGGCCGCCGCGTGCGAATCTGGTGGCACCTTCGCGCCTGTCTCGCTG
CTTTCGATAAGTCTCTAGCCATTTAAAATTTTTGATGACCTGCTGCGACGCTTTTTTTCTGGCAAGATAG
TCTTGTAAATGCGGGCCAAGATCTGCACACTGGTATTTCGGTTTTTGGGGCCGCGGGCGGCGACGGGGCC
CGTGCGTCCCAGCGCACATGTTCGGCGAGGCGGGGCCTGCGAGCGCGGCCACCGAGAATCGGACGGGGGT
AGTCTCAAGCTGGCCGGCCTGCTCTGGTGCCTGGCCTCGCGCCGCCGTGTATCGCCCCGCCCTGGGCGGC
AAGGCTGGCCCGGTCGGCACCAGTTGCGTGAGCGGAAAGATGGCCGCTTCCCGGCCCTGCTGCAGGGAGC
TCAAAATGGAGGACGCGGCGCTCGGGAGAGCGGGCGGGTGAGTCACCCACACAAAGGAAAAGGGCCTTTC
CGTCCTCAGCCGTCGCTTCATGTGACTCCACGGAGTACCGGGCGCCGTCCAGGCACCTCGATTAGTTCTC
GACCTTTTGGAGTACGTCGTCTTTAGGTTGGGGGGAGGGGTTTTATGCGATGGAGTTTCCCCACACTGAG
TGGGTGGAGACTGAAGTTAGGCCAGCTTGGCACTTGATGTAATTCTCCTTGGAATTTGCCCTTTTTGAGT
TTGGATCTTGGTTCATTCTCAAGCCTCAGACAGTGGTTCAAAGTTTTTTTCTTCCATTTCAGGTGTCGTG
ATCTAGAGCTAGCGAATTCGCCGCCATGGTGAGCAAGGGCGAGGAGAACAACATGGCCGTGATTAAACCA
GACATGAAGATCAAGCTGCGTATGGAAGGCTCTGTAAATGGACACCGTTTCAGAATTGAAGGAGTTGGCC
TTGGGAAGCCTCTTGAGGGAAAACAGAGTATGGACCTTAAAGTCAAAGAAGGCGGACCTCTGCCTTTCGC
CTATGACATCTTGACAATGGCGTTCTGTTACGGTAACAGGGTATTCGCCAAATACCCAGAAAATATAGTA
GACTATTTCAAGCAGTCGTTTCCTGAGGGCTACTCTTGGGAACGACAAATGATTTACGAAGACGGGGGCA
TTTGTGTCGCGACAAACGACATAACCCTGGATGGTGACTGTATGATCTCCGAAATTCGATTTAAGGGTGT
GAACTTTCCTGCCAATGGTCCAGTTTTCCAGAAGAGGACTGTGAAATGGGAGCTATCCCACGAGAAATTG
TATGCTCGTGATGGACTGCTGTACTCTGATGGTAACTACGCTCTGTCGCTTGAAGGAGGTGGCCATTACC
GATGTGACAATAAAACTACTTATAAAGCTAAGAAGGTTGTCCAGTTGCCAGACTATCACTGGGTGACCCA
CAGTATTGTGATTAAAAGCCACGACAAAGATTACAGTAATGTTAATCTGCATGAGCATGCCGAAGCACAT
TCTGAGCTGCCGAGGCAGGCCATGGACGAGCTGTACAAGTAAGGATCCGCGGCCGCGTCGACAATCAACC
TCTGGATTACAAAATTTGTGAAAGATTGACTGGTATTCTTAACTATGTTGCTCCTTTTACGCTATGTGGA
TACGCTGCTTTAATGCCTTTGTATCATGCTATTGCTTCCCGTATGGCTTTCATTTTCTCCTCCTTGTATA
AATCCTGGTTGCTGTCTCTTTATGAGGAGTTGTGGCCCGTTGTCAGGCAACGTGGCGTGGTGTGCACTGT
GTTTGCTGACGCAACCCCCACTGGTTGGGGCATTGCCACCACCTGTCAGCTCCTTTCCGGGACTTTCGCT
TTCCCCCTCCCTATTGCCACGGCGGAACTCATCGCCGCCTGCCTTGCCCGCTGCTGGACAGGGGCTCGGC
TGTTGGGCACTGACAATTCCGTGGTGTTGTCGGGGAAATCATCGTCCTTTCCTTGGCTGCTCGCCTGTGT
TGCCACCTGGATTCTGCGCGGGACGTCCTTCTGCTACGTCCCTTCGGCCCTCAATCCAGCGGACCTTCCT
TCCCGCGGCCTGCTGCCGGCTCTGCGGCCTCTTCCGCGTCTTCGCCTTCGCCCTCAGACGAGTCGGATCT
CCCTTTGGGCCGCCTCCCCGCCTGGTACCTTTAAGACCAATGACTTACAAGGCAGCTGTAGATCTTAGCC
ACTTTTTAAAAGAAAAGGGGGGACTGGAAGGGCTAATTCACTCCCAACGAAGATAAGATCTGCTTTTTGC
TTGTACTGGGTCTCTCTGGTTAGACCAGATCTGAGCCTGGGAGCTCTCTGGCTAACTAGGGAACCCACTG
CTTAAGCCTCAATAAAGCTTGCCTTGAGTGCTTCAAGTAGTGTGTGCCCGTCTGTTGTGTGACTCTGGTA
ACTAGAGATCCCTCAGACCCTTTTAGTCAGTGTGGAAAATCTCTAGCAGTAGTAGTTCATGTCATCTTAT
TATTCAGTATTTATAACTTGCAAAGAAATGAATATCAGAGAGTGAGAGGAACTTGTTTATTGCAGCTTAT
AATGGTTACAAATAAAGCAATAGCATCACAAATTTCACAAATAAAGCATTTTTTTCACTGCATTCTAGTT
GTGGTTTGTCCAAACTCATCAATGTATCTTATCATGTCTGGCTCTAGCTATCCCGCCCCTAACTCCGCCC
ATCCCGCCCCTAACTCCGCCCAGTTCCGCCCATTCTCCGCCCCATGGCTGACTAATTTTTTTTATTTATG
CAGAGGCCGAGGCCGCCTCGGCCTCTGAGCTATTCCAGAAGTAGTGAGGAGGCTTTTTTGGAGGCCTAGA
CTTTTGCAGAGACCAAATTCGTAATCATGTCATAGCTGTTTCCTGTGTGAAATTGTTATCCGCTCACAAT
TCCACACAACATACGAGCCGGAAGCATAAAGTGTAAAGCCTGGGGTGCCTAATGAGTGAGCTAACTCACA
TTAATTGCGTTGCGCTCACTGCCCGCTTTCCAGTCGGGAAACCTGTCGTGCCAGCTGCATTAATGAATCG
GCCAACGCGCGGGGAGAGGCGGTTTGCGTATTGGGCGCTCTTCCGCTTCCTCGCTCACTGACTCGCTGCG
CTCGGTCGTTCGGCTGCGGCGAGCGGTATCAGCTCACTCAAAGGCGGTAATACGGTTATCCACAGAATCA
GGGGATAACGCAGGAAAGAACATGTGAGCAAAAGGCCAGCAAAAGGCCAGGAACCGTAAAAAGGCCGCGT
TGCTGGCGTTTTTCCATAGGCTCCGCCCCCCTGACGAGCATCACAAAAATCGACGCTCAAGTCAGAGGTG
GCGAAACCCGACAGGACTATAAAGATACCAGGCGTTTCCCCCTGGAAGCTCCCTCGTGCGCTCTCCTGTT
CCGACCCTGCCGCTTACCGGATACCTGTCCGCCTTTCTCCCTTCGGGAAGCGTGGCGCTTTCTCATAGCT
CACGCTGTAGGTATCTCAGTTCGGTGTAGGTCGTTCGCTCCAAGCTGGGCTGTGTGCACGAACCCCCCGT
TCAGCCCGACCGCTGCGCCTTATCCGGTAACTATCGTCTTGAGTCCAACCCGGTAAGACACGACTTATCG
CCACTGGCAGCAGCCACTGGTAACAGGATTAGCAGAGCGAGGTATGTAGGCGGTGCTACAGAGTTCTTGA
AGTGGTGGCCTAACTACGGCTACACTAGAAGAACAGTATTTGGTATCTGCGCTCTGCTGAAGCCAGTTAC
CTTCGGAAAAAGAGTTGGTAGCTCTTGATCCGGCAAACAAACCACCGCTGGTAGCGGTGGTTTTTTTGTT
TGCAAGCAGCAGATTACGCGCAGAAAAAAAGGATCTCAAGAAGATCCTTTGATCTTTTCTACGGGGTCTG
ACGCTCAGTGGAACGAAAACTCACGTTAAGGGATTTTGGTCATGAGATTATCAAAAAGGATCTTCACCTA
GATCCTTTTAAATTAAAAATGAAGTTTTAAATCAATCTAAAGTATATATGAGTAAACTTGGTCTGACAGT
TACCAATGCTTAATCAGTGAGGCACCTATCTCAGCGATCTGTCTATTTCGTTCATCCATAGTTGCCTGAC
TCCCCGTCGTGTAGATAACTACGATACGGGAGGGCTTACCATCTGGCCCCAGTGCTGCAATGATACCGCG
AGACCCACGCTCACCGGCTCCAGATTTATCAGCAATAAACCAGCCAGCCGGAAGGGCCGAGCGCAGAAGT
GGTCCTGCAACTTTATCCGCCTCCATCCAGTCTATTAATTGTTGCCGGGAAGCTAGAGTAAGTAGTTCGC
CAGTTAATAGTTTGCGCAACGTTGTTGCCATTGCTACAGGCATCGTGGTGTCACGCTCGTCGTTTGGTAT
GGCTTCATTCAGCTCCGGTTCCCAACGATCAAGGCGAGTTACATGATCCCCCATGTTGTGCAAAAAAGCG
GTTAGCTCCTTCGGTCCTCCGATCGTTGTCAGAAGTAAGTTGGCCGCAGTGTTATCACTCATGGTTATGG
CAGCACTGCATAATTCTCTTACTGTCATGCCATCCGTAAGATGCTTTTCTGTGACTGGTGAGTACTCAAC
CAAGTCATTCTGAGAATAGTGTATGCGGCGACCGAGTTGCTCTTGCCCGGCGTCAATACGGGATAATACC
GCGCCACATAGCAGAACTTTAAAAGTGCTCATCATTGGAAAACGTTCTTCGGGGCGAAAACTCTCAAGGA
TCTTACCGCTGTTGAGATCCAGTTCGATGTAACCCACTCGTGCACCCAACTGATCTTCAGCATCTTTTAC
TTTCACCAGCGTTTCTGGGTGAGCAAAAACAGGAAGGCAAAATGCCGCAAAAAAGGGAATAAGGGCGACA
CGGAAATGTTGAATACTCATACTCTTCCTTTTTCAATATTATTGAAGCATTTATCAGGGTTATTGTCTCA
TGAGCGGATACATATTTGAATGTATTTAGAAAAATAAACAAATAGGGGTTCCGCGCACATTTCCCCGAAA
AGTGCCACCTGACGTCTAAGAAACCATTATTATCATGACATTAACCTATAAAAATAGGCGTATCACGAGG
CCCTTTCGTCTCGCGCGTTTCGGTGATGACGGTGAAAACCTCTGACACATGCAGCTCCCGGAGACGGTCA
CAGCTTGTCTGTAAGCGGATGCCGGGAGCAGACAAGCCCGTCAGGGCGCGTCAGCGGGTGTTGGCGGGTG
TCGGGGCTGGCTTAACTATGCGGCATCAGAGCAGATTGTACTGAGAGTGCACCATATGCGGTGTGAAATA
CCGCACAGATGCGTAAGGAGAAAATACCGCATCAGGCGCCATTCGCCATTCAGGCTGCGCAACTGTTGGG
AAGGGCGATCGGTGCGGGCCTCTTCGCTATTACGCCAGCTGGCGAAAGGGGGATGTGCTGCAAGGCGATT
AAGTTGGGTAACGCCAGGGTTTTCCCAGTCACGACGTTGTAAAACGACGGCCAGTGCCAAGCTG
Features (pLannotate 1.2.2; 28 found; start..end, strand, type, name):
      6..232     +  promoter       RSV promoter: Rous sarcoma virus enhancer/promoter
    233..413     +  LTR            5' LTR (truncated): truncated 5' long terminal repeat (LTR) from HIV-1
    460..585     +  misc_feature   HIV-1 Ψ: packaging signal of human immunodeficiency virus type 1
    569..907     +  CDS            HIV-1 gag (fragment): gag protein from human immunodeficiency virus 1; gag
   1078..1311    +  misc_feature   RRE: The Rev response element (RRE) of HIV-1 allows for Rev-dependent mRNA export from the nucleus to the cytoplasm.
   1688..1788    +  CDS            Rev (fragment): human immunodeficiency virus 1 (HIV-1) Rev protein; rev; enhances nuclear export of unspliced and incompletely spliced viral mRNAs
   1807..1923    +  misc_feature   cPPT/CTS: central polypurine tract and central termination sequence of HIV-1
   1932..2156    -  polyA_signal   bGH poly(A) signal: bovine growth hormone polyadenylation signal
   2166..2765    -  CDS            PuroR: puromycin N-acetyltransferase; pac from Streptomyces alboniger; confers resistance to puromycin
   2790..3289    -  promoter       PGK promoter: mouse phosphoglycerate kinase 1 promoter
   3303..4481    +  promoter       EF-1α promoter: strong constitutive promoter for human elongation factor EF-1α
   4533..5201    +  CDS            Padron: Padron is a photoswitchable green fluorescent protein published in 2008, derived from Echinophyllia sp. SC22.
   5201..5222    +  CDS            pHuji (fragment): pH-sensitive red fluorescent protein derived from mApple, for imaging of exocytosis and endocytosis (Shen et al., 2014) mammalian codon-optimized
   5243..5831    +  misc_feature   WPRE: woodchuck hepatitis virus posttranscriptional regulatory element
   5826..5933    +  CDS            nef (fragment): NEF_SIVS4 - Experimental evidence at protein level: Swiss-Prot protein existence level 1. Interferes with TCR signaling from the cell membrane. Interacts with CD247/TCRZ (TCR zeta chain) and exert potent down- regulation of cell surface TCR/CD3 complexes. From Simian immunodeficiency virus (isolate F236/smH4) (SIV-sm) (Simian immunodeficiency virus sooty mangabey monkey).
   5958..6138    +  LTR            5' LTR (truncated): truncated 5' long terminal repeat (LTR) from HIV-1
   6210..6331    +  polyA_signal   SV40 poly(A) signal: SV40 polyadenylation signal
   6371..6506    +  rep_origin     SV40 ori: SV40 origin of replication
   6563..6579    -  protein_bind   lac operator: The lac repressor binds to the lac operator to inhibit transcription in E. coli. This inhibition can be relieved by adding lactose or isopropyl-β-D-thiogalactopyranoside (IPTG). lac repressor encoded by lacI
   6587..6617    -  promoter       lac promoter: promoter for the E. coli lac operon
   6632..6653    -  protein_bind   CAP binding site: CAP binding activates transcription in the presence of cAMP. E. coli catabolite activator protein
   6666..6758    -  CDS            lacI (fragment): lac repressor; lacI; The lac repressor binds to the lac operator to inhibit transcription in E. coli. This inhibition can be relieved by adding lactose or isopropyl-β-D-thiogalactopyranoside (IPTG).
   6941..7529    -  rep_origin     ori: high-copy-number ColE1/pMB1/pBR322/pUC origin of replication
   7700..8560    -  CDS            AmpR: β-lactamase; bla; confers resistance to ampicillin, carbenicillin, and related antibiotics
   8561..8665    -  promoter       AmpR promoter: bla
   8760..8795    +  CDS            rop (fragment): Rop protein, which maintains plasmids at low copy number; rop
   8897..8996    +  misc_feature   bom (fragment): basis of mobility region from pBR322
   9002..9156    -  CDS            lacZα (fragment): LacZα fragment of β-galactosidase; lacZ fragment
