[The description below was written by a language model from this plasmid's Addgene catalogue record and pLannotate feature annotations shown in this document.]
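Description:
pCDH-EF1-pHCountdown is a lentiviral transfer plasmid built on the pCDH backbone for delivering the pH-Countdown sensor into mammalian cells with puromycin selection. In bacteria it is maintained through a high-copy ColE1/pUC-type origin and an ampicillin resistance gene (β-lactamase). The catalogue lists a total size of 9,144 bp, while the sequenced record behind the feature table is 9,164 nt, a small discrepancy the record does not explain.

The viral portion follows a third-generation layout. An RSV promoter fused to a truncated HIV-1 5' LTR drives genomic RNA production in packaging cells. It is followed by the Ψ packaging signal with a gag fragment, the Rev response element for Rev-dependent nuclear export, and the cPPT/CTS. A second truncated LTR annotation closes the provirus at the 3' end, with an SV40 poly(A) signal and SV40 origin downstream.

Between the LTRs sit two divergently oriented cassettes. The human EF-1α promoter drives the roughly 717 bp pH-Countdown insert, cloned between EcoRI and BamHI sites that both remain intact, and a WPRE follows to enhance transcript expression. The annotation software matches this coding sequence to Padron, a photoswitchable green fluorescent protein from Echinophyllia sp. SC22, which agrees with the listed species. A short terminal match to pHuji probably reflects only a conserved fluorescent-protein end. On the opposite strand, a mouse PGK promoter expresses puromycin N-acetyltransferase, terminated by a bGH poly(A) signal, allowing selection of transduced cells.

The construct is intended for generating stable cell populations expressing pH-Countdown, which the associated work describes as a "relaxation sensor". The record gives no further detail on the readout mechanism.
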