Addgene plasmid #182301: pCDH-EF1-pHCountdown
Purpose: lentiviral plasmid encoding pH-Countdown and puromycin selection
Depositing lab: Andrew York. Depositing organization: Calico Life Sciences LLC. Publication: Relaxation Sensors. Seidel ZP, Wang JCK, Riegler J, York AG, Ingaramo M. (2021), doi: 10.5281/zenodo.5810930.
Backbone
  Vector backbone: pCDH
  Backbone size w/o insert (bp): 8429
  Total vector size (bp): 9144
  Vector type: Lentiviral
  Selectable markers: Puromycin
Growth in bacteria
  Bacterial resistance: Ampicillin, 100 μg/mL
  Growth temperature: 37°C
  Growth strain: NEB Stable
  Copy number: High Copy
Gene/Insert
  Gene/Insert name: pH countdown
  Species: Echinophyllia sp. SC22
  Insert size (bp): 717
  Promoter: EF-1a
  Cloning method: Restriction Enzyme; 5′ cloning site EcoRI (not destroyed); 3′ cloning site BamHI (not destroyed)
  Sequencing primers: 5′ TCAAGCCTCAGACAGTGGTTC; 3′ cgtaaaaggagcaacatagttaag
Terms and licenses: Academic/Nonprofit Terms; Industry Terms: Not Available to Industry
Depositor comments: Read the preprint here: https://andrewgyork.github.io/relaxation_sensors/, doi:10.5281/zenodo.5810930
How to cite: pCDH-EF1-pHCountdown was a gift from Andrew York (Addgene plasmid # 182301 ; http://n2t.net/addgene:182301 ; RRID:Addgene_182301)
